>Addgene plasmid #63989 | pST50Trc4-HISDHFR | depositor full sequence | sequence record 177395 | Full Sequence
GGCACCATGCATCGATCCCGCGAAATTAATACGACTCACTATAGGGAGACCACAACGGTTTCCCTCCGGC
TCCGGAAATAATTTTGTTTAACTTTAAGAAGGAGATATACATATGGGCAGCAGCCATCATCATCATCATC
ACAGCAGCGGATCCATCAGTCTGATTGCGGCGCTAGCGGTAGATCGCGTTATCGGCATGGAAAACGCCAT
GCCATGGAACCTGCCTGCCGATCTCGCCTGGTTTAAACGCAACACCTTAAATAAACCCGTGATTATGGGG
CGCCATACCTGGGAATCAATCGGTAGGCCTTTGCCCGGCCGCAAAAATATTATCCTCAGCAGTCAACCCG
GGACCGATGATCGGGTTACCTGGGTTAAATCGGTCGACGAAGCCATCGCGGCGTGTGGTGACGTACCAGA
AATCATGGTGATTGGCGGCGGACGCGTTTATGAACAGTTCTTGCCAAAAGCGCAAAAACTGTATCTGACG
CATATCGATGCAGAAGTGGAAGGCGACACCCATTTTCCGGATTACGAGCCGGATGACTGGGAATCGGTAT
TCAGCGAATTCCACGATGCTGATGCGCAGAACTCGCATAGCTATTGTTTCGAAATCCTCGAGCGTCGTGC
CGGCTAATGTACAACGCGTGCGCGCTGATCCGGCTGCTAACAAAGCCCGAAAGGAAGCTGAGTTGGCTGC
TGCCACCGCTGAGCAATAACTAGCATAACCCCTTGGGGCCTCTAAACGGGTCTTGAGGGGTTTTTTGCTG
AAAGGAGGAACTATATCGGGATTAGCCCGCCTAATGAGCGGGCTTTTTTTTAATTCCCCTATTTGTTTAT
TTTTCTAAATACATTCAAATATGTATCCGCTCATGAGACAATAACCCTGATAAATGCTTCAATAATATTG
AAAAAGGAAGAGTATGAGTATTCAACATTTCCGTGTCGCCCTTATTCCCTTTTTTGCGGCATTTTGCCTT
CCTGTTTTTGCTCACCCAGAAACGCTCGTGAAAGTAAAAGACGCAGAGGACCAATTGGGGGCACGAGTGG
GATACATAGAACTGGACTTGAATAGCGGTAAAATCCTTGAGAGTTTTCGCCCTGAAGAGCGTTTTCCAAT
GATGAGCACTTTCAAAGTTCTGCTATGTGGAGCAGTATTATCCCGTGTAGATGCGGGGCAAGAGCAACTC
GGACGACGAATACACTATTCGCAGAATGACTTGGTTGAATACTCCCCAGTGACAGAAAAGCACCTTACGG
ACGGAATGACGGTAAGAGAATTATGTAGTGCCGCCATAACGATGAGTGATAACACTGCGGCGAACTTACT
TCTGACAACCATCGGTGGACCGAAGGAATTAACCGCTTTTTTGCACAATATGGGAGACCATGTAACTCGC
CTTGACCGTTGGGAACCAGAACTGAATGAAGCCATACCAAACGACGAGCGAGACACCACAATGCCTGCGG
CAATGGCAACAACATTACGCAAACTATTAACTGGCGAACTACTTACTCTGGCTTCACGGCAACAATTAAT
AGACTGGCTTGAAGCGGATAAAGTTGCAGGACCACTACTGCGTTCGGCACTTCCTGCTGGCTGGTTTATT
GCTGATAAATCTGGGGCAGGAGAGCGTGGTTCACGGGGTATCATTGCCGCACTTGGACCAGATGGTAAGC
CTTCCCGTATCGTAGTTATCTACACGACGGGTAGTCAGGCAACTATGGACGAACGAAATAGACAGATTGC
TGAAATAGGGGCTTCACTGATTAAGCATTGGTAAACCGATACAATTAAAGGCTCCTTTTGGAGCCTTTTT
TTTTGGACGGACCGGTAGAAAAGATCAAAGGATCTTCTTGAGATCCTTTTTTTCTGCGCGTAATCTGCTG
CTTGCAAACAAAAAAACCACCGCTACCAGCGGTGGTTTGTTTGCCGGATCAAGAGCTACCAACTCTTTTT
CCGAAGGTAACTGGCTTCAGCAGAGCGCAGATACCAAATACTGTCCTTCTAGTGTAGCCGTAGTTAGGCC
ACCACTTCAAGAACTCTGTAGCACCGCCTACATACCTCGCTCTGCTAATCCTGTTACCAGTGGCTGCTGC
CAGTGGCGATAAGTCGTGTCTTACCGGGTTGGACTCAAGACGATAGTTACCGGATAAGGCGCAGCGGTCG
GGCTGAACGGGGGGTTCGTGCACACAGCCCAGCTTGGAGCGAACGACCTACACCGAACTGAGATACCTAC
AGCGTGAGCTATGAGAAAGCGCCACGCTTCCCGAAGGGAGAAAGGCGGACAGGTATCCGGTAAGCGGCAG
GGTCGGAACAGGAGAGCGCACGAGGGAGCTTCCAGGGGGAAACGCCTGGTATCTTTATAGTCCTGTCGGG
TTTCGCCACCTCTGACTTGAGCGTCGATTTTTGTGATGCTCGTCAGGGGGGCGGAGCCTATGGAAAAACG
CCAGCAACGCGGCCTTTTTACGGTTCCTGGCCTTTTGCTGGCCTTTTGCTCACATGTTCTTTCCTGCGTT
ATCCCCTGATTCTGTGGATAACCGTATTACCGCCTTTGAGTGAGCTGATACCGCTCGCCGCAGCCGAACG
ACCGAGCGCAGCGAGTCAGTGAGCGAGGAAGCGGAAGAGCGCCTGATGCGGTATTTTCTCCTTACGCATC
TGTGCGGTATTTCACACCGCAATGGTGCACTCTCAGTACAATCTGCTCTGATGCCGCATAGTTAAGCCAG
TATACACTCCGCTATCGCTACGTGACTGGGTCATGGCTGCGCCCCGACACCCGCCAACACCCGCTGACGC
GCCCTGACGGGCTTGTCTGCTCCCGGCATCCGCTTACAGACAAGCTGTGACCGTCTCCGGGAGCTGCATG
TGTCAGAGGTTTTCACCGTCATCACCGAAACGCGCGAGGCAGCTGCGGTAAAGCTCATCAGCGTGGTCGT
GAAGCGATTCACAGATGTCTGCCTGTTCATCCGCGTCCAGCTCGTTGAGTTTCTCCAGAAGCGTTAATGT
CTGGCTTCTGATAAAGCGGGCCATGTTAAGGGCGGTTTTTTCCTGTTTGGTCACTGATGCCTCCGTGTAA
GGGGGATTTCTGTTCATGGGGTAATGATACCGATGAAACGAGAGAGGATGCTCACGATACGGGTTACTGA
TGATGAACATGCCCGGTTACTGGAACGTTGTGAGGGTAAACAACTGGCGGTATGGATGCGGCGGGACCAG
AGAAAAATCACTCAGGGTCAATGCCAGCGCTTCGTTAATACAGATGTAGGTGTT
Features (pLannotate 1.2.2; 13 found; start..end, strand, type, name):
     27..45      +  promoter       T7 promoter: promoter for bacteriophage T7 RNA polymerase
     83..105     +  RBS            RBS: efficient ribosome binding site from bacteriophage T7 gene 10 (Olins and Rangwala, 1989)
    125..141     +  CDS            capTEV™ (fragment): composite tag for in vivo biotinylation, TEV protease cleavage, and 6xHis tagging
    155..628     +  CDS            folA: DYR_ECOLI - Also known as tmrA. Experimental evidence at protein level: Swiss-Prot protein existence level 1. Key enzyme in folate metabolism. Catalyzes an essential reaction for de novo glycine and purine synthesis, and for DNA precursor synthesis. From Escherichia coli (strain K12).
    663..712     +  CDS            SET1 (fragment): solubility-enhancement tag derived from T7 phage gene 10B
    720..767     +  terminator     T7 terminator: transcription terminator for bacteriophage T7 RNA polymerase
    832..923     +  promoter       AmpR promoter: bla
    924..1781    +  CDS            bla: BLAT_ECOLX - Experimental evidence at protein level: Swiss-Prot protein existence level 1. TEM-type are the most prevalent beta-lactamases in enterobacteria; they hydrolyze the beta-lactam bond in susceptible beta-lactam antibiotics, thus conferring resistance to penicillins and cephalosporins. TEM-3 and TEM-4 are capable of hydrolyzing cefotaxime and ceftazidime. TEM-5 is capable of hydrolyzing ceftazidime. TEM-6 is capable of hydrolyzing ceftazidime and aztreonam. TEM-8/CAZ-2, TEM- 16/CAZ-7 and TEM-24/CAZ-6 are markedly active against ceftazidime. IRT- 4 shows resistance to beta-lactamase in
   1788..1827    +  terminator     fd terminator: central terminator from bacteriophage fd (Otsuka and Kunisawa, 1982)
   1858..2446    +  rep_origin     ori: high-copy-number ColE1/pMB1/pBR322/pUC origin of replication
   2632..2771    -  misc_feature   bom: basis of mobility region from pBR322
   2873..3064    -  CDS            rop: Rop protein, which maintains plasmids at low copy number; rop
   3104..3214    +  CDS            mbeC (fragment): MBEC_ECOLX - Experimental evidence at protein level: Swiss-Prot protein existence level 1. Required for efficient mobilization of ColE1 plasmid and is thus essential to promote the specific transfer of the plasmid during conjugation. Probably functions by inducing DNA bending, helping the MbeA relaxase to melt the DNA around the nic site and cleave the phosphodiester bond. Binds specifically double-stranded DNA (dsDNA) containing the ColE1 oriT but does not recognize the inverted repeat (IR). From Escherichia coli.
