[The description below was written by a language model from this plasmid's Addgene catalogue record and pLannotate feature annotations shown in this document.]
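Description:
pST50Trc4-HISDHFR is a small (about 3.3 kb) bacterial expression plasmid on the pST50Trc backbone. It serves as the position 4 transfer vector of the pST44 polycistronic suite, a system for co-expressing the subunits of protein complexes in Escherichia coli. It is catalogued as an empty backbone, although it carries a placeholder gene. The plasmid is propagated in E. coli under ampicillin selection, provided by a TEM-type beta-lactamase (bla) gene with its own promoter, followed by an fd phage terminator. Replication relies on a ColE1/pMB1-family origin. The annotation also finds the pBR322 bom region, the rop gene and a fragment of mbeC, which points to a pBR322-like arrangement in which Rop moderates copy number. The record itself lists copy number as unknown.

The expression unit is a T7 promoter followed by the efficient ribosome binding site from T7 gene 10, an N-terminal 6xHis tag described as non-cleavable, the E. coli dihydrofolate reductase gene (folA/DHFR) and a T7 terminator. The short hits annotated as capTEV and SET1 fragments are probably partial matches, the former to the His-tag coding sequence and the latter to T7-derived sequence upstream of the terminator, rather than functional tags. DHFR occupies a BamHI–NgoMIV cassette and acts as a positive control for expression. Users replace it with their gene of interest using those two sites, which fuses that gene to the His tag. The resulting translation cassette is then excised with BspEI and MluI, presumably for insertion into the fourth cassette position of a pST44 polycistronic plasmid, where it would be transcribed together with the other subunits.
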