Addgene plasmid #63989: pST50Trc4-HISDHFR
Purpose: (Empty Backbone) Position 4 transfer plasmid for pST44 polycistronic plasmid suite; N-term non-cleavable single tag; contains DHFR gene in BamHI-NgoMIV cassette as positive control
Depositing lab: Song Tan. Depositing organization: Pennsylvania State University. Publication: The pST44 polycistronic expression system for producing protein complexes in Escherichia coli. Tan S, Kern RC, Selleck W. Protein Expr Purif. 2005 Apr;40(2):385-95. 10.1016/j.pep.2004.12.002 PubMed 15766881.
Backbone
  Vector backbone: pST50Trc
  Vector type: Bacterial Expression
  Tag / fusion protein: 6xHis (N terminal on backbone)
Growth in bacteria
  Bacterial resistance: Ampicillin, 100 μg/mL
  Growth temperature: 37°C
  Growth strain: DH5alpha
  Copy number: Unknown
Gene/Insert
  Gene/Insert name: None
  Tag / fusion protein: 6xHis (N terminal on backbone)
Terms and licenses: Academic/Nonprofit Terms; Industry Terms: Not Available to Industry
Depositor comments: Replace DHFR with GOI using BamHI/NgoMIV; Clone out cassette using BspEI/MluI
How to cite: pST50Trc4-HISDHFR was a gift from Song Tan (Addgene plasmid # 63989 ; http://n2t.net/addgene:63989 ; RRID:Addgene_63989)
