>Addgene plasmid #63989 | pST50Trc4-HISDHFR | addgene partial sequence | sequence record 177539 | T7term 5'-GCTAGTTATTGCTCAGCGG-3'
CGGCACGACGCTCGAGGATTTCGAAACAATAGCTATGCGAGTTCTGCGCATCAGCATCGTGGAATTCGCT
GAATACCGATTCCCAGTCATCCGGCTCGTAATCCGGAAAATGGGTGTCGCCTTCCACTTCTGCATCGATA
TGCGTCAGATACAGTTTTTGCGCTTTTGGCAAGAACTGTTCATAAACGCGTCCGCCGCCAATCACCATGA
TTTCTGGTACGTCACCACACGCCGCGATGGCTTCGTCGACCGATTTAACCCAGGTAACCCGATCATCGGT
CCCGGGTTGACTGCTGAGGATAATATTTTTGCGGCCGGGCAAAGGCCTACCGATTGATTCCCAGGTATGG
CGCCCCATAATCACGGGTTTATTTAAGGTGTTGCGTTTAAACCAGGCGAGATCGGCAGGCAGGTTCCATG
GCATGGCGTTTTCCATGCCGATAACGCGATCTACCGCTAGCGCCGCAATCAGACTGATGGATCCGCTGCT
GTGATGATGATGATGATGGCTGCTGCCCATATGTATATCTCCTTCTTAAAGTTAAACAAAATTATTTCCG
GAGCCGGAGGGAAACCGTTGTGGTCTCCCTATAGTGAGTCGTATTAATTTCGCGGGATCGATGCATGGTG
CCAACACCTACATCTGTATTAACGAAGCGCTGGCATTGACCCTGAGTGATTTTTCTCTGGTCCCGCCGCA
TCCATACCGCCAGTTGTTTACCCTCACAACGTTCCAGTAACCGGGCATGTTCATCATCAGTAACCCGTAT
CGTGAGCATCCTCTCTCGTTTCATCGGTATCATTACCCCATGAACAGAAATCCCCCTTACACGGAGGCAT
CAGTGACCAAACAGGAAAAAACCGCCCTTAACATGGCCC
